Addgene plasmid #220448: psiT-GEM(2)
Purpose: Split intein version of Trojan-Gal4 Expression Module in Phase 2. Insert T2A-Gal4 to genomic loci using Crispr/Cas technology. Can be converted by cassette exchange into other Trojan exons
Depositing lab: Benjamin White. Depositing organization: National Institute of Mental Health (NIMH). Publication: Hox gene-specific cellular targeting using split intein Trojan exons. Diao F, Vasudevan D, Heckscher ES, White BH. Proc Natl Acad Sci U S A. 2024 Apr 23;121(17):e2317083121. doi: 10.1073/pnas.2317083121. Epub 2024 Apr 11. PubMed 38602904.
Backbone
  Vector backbone: pBS
  Vector type: Insect Expression
Growth in bacteria
  Bacterial resistance: Ampicillin, 100 μg/mL
  Growth temperature: 37°C
  Growth strain: DH5alpha
  Copy number: High Copy
Gene/Insert
  Gene/Insert name: CfaN-Gal4-CfaC
  Species: Other
  Insert size (bp): 3177
  Cloning method: Gene Synthesis
Terms and licenses: Academic/Nonprofit Terms; Industry Terms: Not Available to Industry
Depositor comments: 5' Cloning Site: AgeI SphI NotI (unknown if destroyed), 3' Cloning Site: AscI KpnI SpeI (unknown if destroyed)
How to cite: psiT-GEM(2) was a gift from Benjamin White (Addgene plasmid # 220448 ; http://n2t.net/addgene:220448 ; RRID:Addgene_220448)
