[The description below was written by a language model from this plasmid's Addgene catalogue record and pLannotate feature annotations shown in this document.]
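Description:
psiT-GEM(2) is a pBluescript-based donor plasmid for Drosophila genome engineering, carrying a split-intein version of the Trojan-Gal4 Expression Module in reading phase 2. It is maintained in E. coli as a high-copy plasmid through a ColE1/pUC-type origin with ampicillin selection (AmpR), and it retains the usual pBS backbone elements: an f1 origin, lac promoter/operator and lacZα remnants, and flanking T7 and T3 promoters.

The payload is a synthesized CfaN-Gal4-CfaC insert of about 3.2 kb. The feature table picks up an N-terminal DnaE-type intein fragment (matching the CfaN half) immediately upstream of the full yeast GAL4 coding sequence. The CfaC half and the T2A peptide mentioned in the catalogue purpose are not separately annotated. Downstream lies a transformation marker: a Drosophila hsp70 promoter fragment driving DsRed, followed by SV40 small t intron and polyadenylation sequences. This marker is bracketed by two minimal FRT sites, so FLP recombinase can excise it once insertions have been identified. The whole module sits between two inverted φC31 attP sites, which is what allows an integrated cassette to be swapped for other Trojan exons by recombinase-mediated cassette exchange.

According to the record, the construct is used to insert T2A-Gal4 into genomic loci by CRISPR/Cas-mediated targeting, so that Gal4 is produced in the pattern of the host gene and can drive UAS transgenes. The multi-enzyme cloning sites listed on either side of the cassette are presumably where locus-specific homology arms are added, although the record does not say so explicitly. It also does not detail how the flanking intein halves function. The associated publication concerns split intein Trojan exons for cell targeting specific to Hox genes.
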