Features (pLannotate 1.2.2; 25 found; start..end, strand, type, name):
     26..44      +  promoter       T7 promoter: promoter for bacteriophage T7 RNA polymerase
     72..171     +  protein_bind   phage φC31 attP: attachment site of phage φC31 phage φC31 integrase
    279..566     +  CDS            dnaE-N (fragment): DPO3A_SYNY3 - Experimental evidence at protein level: Swiss-Prot protein existence level 1. DNA polymerase III is a complex, multichain enzyme responsible for most of the replicative synthesis in bacteria. This DNA polymerase also exhibits 3' to 5' exonuclease activity. The alpha chain is the DNA polymerase (By similarity). From Synechocystis sp. (strain PCC 6803 / Kazusa).
    642..3284    +  CDS            GAL4: GAL4_YEAST - Experimental evidence at protein level: Swiss-Prot protein existence level 1. This protein is a positive regulator for the gene expression of the galactose-induced genes such as GAL1, GAL2, GAL7, GAL10, and MEL1 which code for the enzymes used to convert galactose to glucose. It recognizes a 17 base pair sequence in (5'-CGGRNNRCYNYNCNCCG-3') the upstream activating sequence (UAS-G) of these genes. From Saccharomyces cerevisiae (strain ATCC 204508 / S288c) (Baker's yeast).
   3576..3609    +  protein_bind   FRT (minimal): supports FLP-mediated excision but not integration (Turan and Bode, 2011) FLP recombinase from the Saccharomyces cerevisiae 2μ plasmid
   3698..3820    +  promoter       hsp70 promoter (fragment): Drosophila melanogaster hsp70Bb promoter
   3842..4516    +  CDS            DsRed: DsRed is a basic (constitutively fluorescent) red fluorescent protein published in 1999, derived from Discosoma sp..
   4520..4594    +  CDS            small t antigen (fragment): SV40 (simian virus 40) small t antigen
   4596..4661    +  intron         small t intron: SV40 (simian virus 40) small t antigen intron
   4791..4811    +  CDS            SV40 NLS: nuclear localization signal of SV40 (simian virus 40) large T antigen
   4818..4952    +  CDS            LT_POVHA (fragment): Protein inferred from homology: Swiss-Prot protein existence level 3. Isoform large T antigen is a key early protein essential for both driving viral replication and inducing cellular transformation. Plays a role in viral genome replication by driving entry of quiescent cells into the cell cycle and by autoregulating the synthesis of viral early mRNA. Displays highly oncogenic activities by corrupting the host cellular checkpoint mechanisms that guard cell division and the transcription, replication, and repair of DNA. Participates in the modulation of cellular gene expression preceeding viral
   4977..5060    +  CDS            large T antigen (fragment): large T antigen from SV40 (simian virus 40)
   5083..5217    +  polyA_signal   SV40 poly(A) signal: SV40 polyadenylation signal
   5225..5258    +  protein_bind   FRT (minimal): supports FLP-mediated excision but not integration (Turan and Bode, 2011) FLP recombinase from the Saccharomyces cerevisiae 2μ plasmid
   5259..5358    -  protein_bind   phage φC31 attP: attachment site of phage φC31 phage φC31 integrase
   5389..5407    -  promoter       T3 promoter: promoter for bacteriophage T3 RNA polymerase
   5452..5468    -  protein_bind   lac operator: The lac repressor binds to the lac operator to inhibit transcription in E. coli. This inhibition can be relieved by adding lactose or isopropyl-β-D-thiogalactopyranoside (IPTG). lac repressor encoded by lacI
   5476..5506    -  promoter       lac promoter: promoter for the E. coli lac operon
   5521..5542    -  protein_bind   CAP binding site: CAP binding activates transcription in the presence of cAMP. E. coli catabolite activator protein
   5555..5647    -  CDS            lacI (fragment): lac repressor; lacI; The lac repressor binds to the lac operator to inhibit transcription in E. coli. This inhibition can be relieved by adding lactose or isopropyl-β-D-thiogalactopyranoside (IPTG).
   5830..6418    -  rep_origin     ori: high-copy-number ColE1/pMB1/pBR322/pUC origin of replication
   6589..7449    -  CDS            AmpR: β-lactamase; bla; confers resistance to ampicillin, carbenicillin, and related antibiotics
   7450..7554    -  promoter       AmpR promoter: bla
   7581..8009    +  rep_origin     f1 ori (sequence partly withheld): f1 bacteriophage origin of replication; arrow indicates direction of (+) strand synthesis
   8041..23      -  CDS            lacZα (fragment) (across the origin): LacZα fragment of β-galactosidase; lacZ fragment
>Addgene plasmid #220448 | psiT-GEM(2) | addgene full sequence | sequence record 438388 | Addgene NGS Result
TTGTAAAACGACGGCCAGTGAATTGTAATACGACTCACTATAGGGCGACCCACCGGTGCATGCGCGGCCG
CCCCAGGTCAGAAGCGGTTTTCGGGAGTAGTGCCCCAACTGGGGTAACCTTTGAGTTCTCTCAGTTGGGG
GCGTAGGGTCGCCGACATGACACAAGGGGTTTCTAGAAGTCGATCCAACATGGCGACTTGTCCCATCCCC
GGCATGTTTAAATATACTAATTATTCTTGAACTAATTTTAATCAACCGATTTATCTCTCTTCCGCAGGGA
ATATTGCCTGTCCTACGACACCGAGATCCTGACCGTGGAGTACGGCTTCCTGCCCATCGGCAAGATCGTG
GAGGAGCGCATCGAGTGCACCGTGTACACCGTGGACAAGAACGGCTTCGTGTACACCCAGCCCATCGCCC
AGTGGCACAACCGCGGCGAGCAGGAGGTGTTCGAGTACTGCCTGGAGGACGGCTCCATCATCCGCGCCAC
CAAGGACCACAAGTTCATGACCACCGACGGCCAGATGCTGCCCATCGACGAGATCTTCGAGCGCGGCCTG
GACCTGAAGCAGGTGGACGGCCTGCCCGAGGGCCGCGGCAGCCTGCTGACCTGCGGCGATGTGGAGGAGA
ACCCCGGGCCCATGAAGCTACTGTCTTCTATCGAACAAGCCTGCGATATTTGCCGACTTAAAAAGCTCAA
GTGCTCCAAAGAAAAACCGAAGTGCGCCAAGTGTCTGAAGAACAACTGGGAGTGTCGCTACTCTCCCAAA
ACCAAAAGGTCTCCGCTGACTAGGGCACATCTGACAGAAGTGGAATCAAGGCTAGAAAGACTGGAACAGC
TATTTCTACTGATTTTTCCTCGAGAAGACCTTGACATGATTTTGAAAATGGATTCTTTACAGGATATAAA
AGCATTGTTAACAGGATTATTTGTACAAGATAATGTGAATAAAGATGCCGTCACAGATAGATTGGCTTCA
GTGGAGACTGATATGCCTCTAACATTGAGACAGCATAGAATAAGTGCGACATCATCATCGGAAGAGAGTA
GTAACAAAGGTCAAAGACAGTTGACTGTATCGATTGACTCGGCAGCTCATCATGATAACTCCACAATTCC
GTTGGATTTTATGCCCAGGGATGCTCTTCATGGATTTGATTGGTCTGAAGAGGATGACATGTCGGATGGC
TTGCCCTTCCTGAAAACGGACCCCAACAATAATGGGTTCTTTGGCGACGGTTCTCTCTTATGTATTCTTC
GATCTATTGGCTTTAAACCGGAAAATTACACGAACTCTAACGTTAACAGGCTCCCGACCATGATTACGGA
TAGATACACGTTGGCTTCTAGATCCACAACATCCCGTTTACTTCAAAGTTATCTCAATAATTTTCACCCC
TACTGCCCTATCGTGCACTCACCGACGCTAATGATGTTGTATAATAACCAGATTGAAATCGCGTCGAAGG
ATCAATGGCAAATCCTTTTTAACTGCATATTAGCCATTGGAGCCTGGTGTATAGAGGGGGAATCTACTGA
TATAGATGTTTTTTACTATCAAAATGCTAAATCTCATTTGACGAGCAAGGTCTTCGAGTCAGGTTCCATA
ATTTTGGTGACAGCCCTACATCTTCTGTCGCGATATACACAGTGGAGGCAGAAAACAAATACTAGCTATA
ATTTTCACAGCTTTTCCATAAGAATGGCCATATCATTGGGCTTGAATAGGGACCTCCCCTCGTCCTTCAG
TGATAGCAGCATTCTGGAACAAAGACGCCGAATTTGGTGGTCTGTCTACTCTTGGGAGATCCAATTGTCC
CTGCTTTATGGTCGATCCATCCAGCTTTCTCAGAATACAATCTCCTTCCCTTCTTCTGTCGACGATGTGC
AGCGTACCACAACAGGTCCCACCATATATCATGGCATCATTGAAACAGCAAGGCTCTTACAAGTTTTCAC
AAAAATCTATGAACTAGACAAAACAGTAACTGCAGAAAAAAGTCCTATATGTGCAAAAAAATGCTTGATG
ATTTGTAATGAGATTGAGGAGGTTTCGAGACAGGCACCAAAGTTTTTACAAATGGATATTTCCACCACCG
CTCTAACCAATTTGTTGAAGGAACACCCTTGGCTATCCTTTACAAGATTCGAACTGAAGTGGAAACAGTT
GTCTCTTATCATTTATGTATTAAGAGATTTTTTCACTAATTTTACCCAGAAAAAGTCACAACTAGAACAG
GATCAAAATGATCATCAAAGTTATGAAGTTAAACGATGCTCCATCATGTTAAGCGATGCAGCACAAAGAA
CTGTTATGTCTGTAAGTAGCTATATGGACAATCATAATGTCACCCCATATTTTGCCTGGAATTGTTCTTA
TTACTTGTTCAATGCAGTCCTAGTACCCATAAAGACTCTACTCTCAAACTCAAAATCGAATGCTGAGAAT
AACGAGACCGCACAATTATTACAACAAATTAACACTGTTCTGATGCTATTAAAAAAACTGGCCACTTTTA
AAATCCAGACTTGTGAAAAATACATTCAAGTACTGGAAGAGGTATGTGCGCCGTTTCTGTTATCACAGTG
TGCAATCCCATTACCGCATATCAGTTATAACAATAGTAATGGTAGCGCCATTAAAAATATCGTCGGTTCT
GCAACTATCGCCCAATACCCTACTCTTCCGGAGGAAAATGTCAACAATATCAGTGTTAAATATGTTTCTC
CTGGCTCAGTAGGGCCTTCACCTGTGCCATTGAAATCAGGAGCAAGTTTCAGTGATCTAGTCAAGCTGTT
ATCTAACCGTCCACCCTCTCGTAACTCTCCAGTGACAATACCAAGAAGCACACCTTCGCATCGCTCAGTC
ACGCCTTTTCTAGGGCAACAGCAACAGCTGCAATCATTAGTGCCACTGACCCCGTCTGCTTTGTTTGGTG
GCGCCAATTTTAATCAAAGTGGGAATATCGCTGATAGCTCATTGTCCTTCACTTTCACTAACAGTAGCAA
CGGTCCGAACCTCATAACAACTCAAACAAATTCTCAAGCGCTTTCACAACCAATTGCCTCCTCTAACGTT
CATGATAACTTCATGAATAATGAAATCACGGCTAGTAAAATTGATGATGGTAATAATTCAAAACCACTGT
CACCTGGTTGGACGGACCAAACTGCGTATAACGCGTTTGGAATCACTACAGGGATGTTTAATACCACTAC
AATGGATGATGTATATAACTATCTATTCGATGATGAAGATACCCCACCAAACCCAAAAAAAGAGGAGGGC
CGCGGCAGCCTGCTGACCTGCGGCGATGTGGAGGAGAACCCCGGGCCCGTGAAGATCATCTCCCGCAAGT
CCCTGGGCACCCAGAACGTGTACGACATCGGCGTGGAGAAGGACCACAACTTCCTGCTGAAGAACGGCCT
GGTGGCCTCCAACTGCTTCAACAGGTAAGTTATTGAACAATGGCATCAAATGCCTTCATCATCACTACCC
TTTAGCCCTTAAGACCCCACAATGACCTTACCCACTCAGAGAAAAAAGTAAATATGAAAGCCCATTTGAA
CTTCTGAAGTTCCTATTCTCTAGAAAGTATAGGAACTTCTCCTAGGGGATCTAATTCAATTAGAGACTAA
TTCAATTAGAGCTAATTCAATTAGGATCCAAGCTTATCGATTTCGAACCCTCGACCGCCGGAGTATAAAT
AGAGGCGCTTCGTCTACGGAGCGACAATTCAATTCAAACAAGCAAAGTGAACACGTCGCTAAGCGAAAGC
TAAGCAAATAAACAAGCGCAGCTGAACAAGCTAAACAATCGGACTAGAGCCGGTCGCCACCATGAGGTCT
TCCAAGAATGTTATCAAGGAGTTCATGAGGTTTAAGGTTCGCATGGAAGGAACGGTCAATGGGCACGAGT
TTGAAATAGAAGGCGAAGGAGAGGGGAGGCCATACGAAGGCCACAATACCGTAAAGCTTAAGGTAACCAA
GGGGGGACCTTTGCCATTTGCTTGGGATATTTTGTCACCACAATTTCAGTATGGAAGCAAGGTATATGTC
AAGCACCCTGCCGACATACCAGACTATAAAAAGCTGTCATTTCCTGAAGGATTTAAATGGGAAAGGGTCA
TGAACTTTGAAGACGGTGGCGTCGTTACTGTAACCCAGGATTCCAGTTTGCAGGATGGCTGTTTCATCTA
CAAGGTCAAGTTCATTGGCGTGAACTTTCCTTCCGATGGACCTGTTATGCAAAAGAAGACAATGGGCTGG
GAAGCCAGCACTGAGCGTTTGTATCCTCGTGATGGCGTGTTGAAAGGAGAGATTCATAAGGCTCTGAAGC
TGAAAGACGGTGGTCATTACCTAGTTGAGTTCAAAAGTATTTACATGGCAAAGAAGCCTGTGCAGCTACC
AGGGTACTACTATGTTGACTCCAAACTGGATATAACAAGCCACAACGAAGACTATACAATCGTTGAGCAG
TATGAAAGAACCGAGGGACGCCACCATCTGTTCCTTTAGGATCTTTGTGAAGGAACCTTACTTCTGTGGT
GTGACATAATTGGACAAACTACCTACAGAGATTTAAAGCTCTAAGGTAAATATAAAATTTTTAAGTGTAT
AATGTGTTAAACTACTGATTCTAATTGTTTGTGTATTTTAGATTCCAACCTATGGAACTGATGAATGGGA
GCAGTGGTGGAATGCCTTTAATGAGGAAAACCTGTTTTGCTCAGAAGAAATGCCATCTAGTGATGATGAG
GCTACTGCTGACTCTCAACATTCTACTCCTCCAAAAAAGAAGAGAAAGGTAGAAGACCCCAAGGACTTTC
CTTCAGAATTGCTAAGTTTTTTGAGTCATGCTGTGTTTAGTAATAGAACTCTTGCTTGCTTTGCTATTTA
CACCACAAAGGAAAAAGCTGCACTGCTATACAAGAAAATTATGGAAAAATATTTGATGTATAGTGCCTTG
ACTAGAGATCATAATCAGCCATACCACATTTGTAGAGGTTTTACTTGCTTTAAAAAACCTCCCACACCTC
CCCCTGAACCTGAAACATAAAATGAATGCAATTGTTGTTGTTAACTTGTTTATTGCAGCTTATAATGGTT
ACAAATAAAGCAATAGCATCACAAATTTCACAAATAAAGCATTTTTTTCACTGCATTCTAGTTGTGGTTT
GTCCAAACTCATCAATGTATCTTATCATGTCTGGATCGCTAGCAGAAGTTCCTATTCTCTAGAAAGTATA
GGAACTTCAACCCCTTGTGTCATGTCGGCGACCCTACGCCCCCAACTGAGAGAACTCAAAGGTTACCCCA
GTTGGGGCACTACTCCCGAAAACCGCTTCTGACCTGGGGGCGCGCCGGTACCACTAGTGGGGAGGTTCCC
TTTAGTGAGGGTTAATTGCGCGCTTGGCGTAATCATGGTCATAGCTGTTTCCTGTGTGAAATTGTTATCC
GCTCACAATTCCACACAACATACGAGCCGGAAGCATAAAGTGTAAAGCCTGGGGTGCCTAATGAGTGAGC
TAACTCACATTAATTGCGTTGCGCTCACTGCCCGCTTTCCAGTCGGGAAACCTGTCGTGCCAGCTGCATT
AATGAATCGGCCAACGCGCGGGGAGAGGCGGTTTGCGTATTGGGCGCTCTTCCGCTTCCTCGCTCACTGA
CTCGCTGCGCTCGGTCGTTCGGCTGCGGCGAGCGGTATCAGCTCACTCAAAGGCGGTAATACGGTTATCC
ACAGAATCAGGGGATAACGCAGGAAAGAACATGTGAGCAAAAGGCCAGCAAAAGGCCAGGAACCGTAAAA
AGGCCGCGTTGCTGGCGTTTTTCCATAGGCTCCGCCCCCCTGACGAGCATCACAAAAATCGACGCTCAAG
TCAGAGGTGGCGAAACCCGACAGGACTATAAAGATACCAGGCGTTTCCCCCTGGAAGCTCCCTCGTGCGC
TCTCCTGTTCCGACCCTGCCGCTTACCGGATACCTGTCCGCCTTTCTCCCTTCGGGAAGCGTGGCGCTTT
CTCATAGCTCACGCTGTAGGTATCTCAGTTCGGTGTAGGTCGTTCGCTCCAAGCTGGGCTGTGTGCACGA
ACCCCCCGTTCAGCCCGACCGCTGCGCCTTATCCGGTAACTATCGTCTTGAGTCCAACCCGGTAAGACAC
GACTTATCGCCACTGGCAGCAGCCACTGGTAACAGGATTAGCAGAGCGAGGTATGTAGGCGGTGCTACAG
AGTTCTTGAAGTGGTGGCCTAACTACGGCTACACTAGAAGAACAGTATTTGGTATCTGCGCTCTGCTGAA
GCCAGTTACCTTCGGAAAAAGAGTTGGTAGCTCTTGATCCGGCAAACAAACCACCGCTGGTAGCGGTGGT
TTTTTTGTTTGCAAGCAGCAGATTACGCGCAGAAAAAAAGGATCTCAAGAAGATCCTTTGATCTTTTCTA
CGGGGTCTGACGCTCAGTGGAACGAAAACTCACGTTAAGGGATTTTGGTCATGAGATTATCAAAAAGGAT
CTTCACCTAGATCCTTTTAAATTAAAAATGAAGTTTTAAATCAATCTAAAGTATATATGAGTAAACTTGG
TCTGACAGTTACCAATGCTTAATCAGTGAGGCACCTATCTCAGCGATCTGTCTATTTCGTTCATCCATAG
TTGCCTGACTCCCCGTCGTGTAGATAACTACGATACGGGAGGGCTTACCATCTGGCCCCAGTGCTGCAAT
GATACCGCGAGACCCACGCTCACCGGCTCCAGATTTATCAGCAATAAACCAGCCAGCCGGAAGGGCCGAG
CGCAGAAGTGGTCCTGCAACTTTATCCGCCTCCATCCAGTCTATTAATTGTTGCCGGGAAGCTAGAGTAA
GTAGTTCGCCAGTTAATAGTTTGCGCAACGTTGTTGCCATTGCTACAGGCATCGTGGTGTCACGCTCGTC
GTTTGGTATGGCTTCATTCAGCTCCGGTTCCCAACGATCAAGGCGAGTTACATGATCCCCCATGTTGTGC
AAAAAAGCGGTTAGCTCCTTCGGTCCTCCGATCGTTGTCAGAAGTAAGTTGGCCGCAGTGTTATCACTCA
TGGTTATGGCAGCACTGCATAATTCTCTTACTGTCATGCCATCCGTAAGATGCTTTTCTGTGACTGGTGA
GTACTCAACCAAGTCATTCTGAGAATAGTGTATGCGGCGACCGAGTTGCTCTTGCCCGGCGTCAATACGG
GATAATACCGCGCCACATAGCAGAACTTTAAAAGTGCTCATCATTGGAAAACGTTCTTCGGGGCGAAAAC
TCTCAAGGATCTTACCGCTGTTGAGATCCAGTTCGATGTAACCCACTCGTGCACCCAACTGATCTTCAGC
ATCTTTTACTTTCACCAGCGTTTCTGGGTGAGCAAAAACAGGAAGGCAAAATGCCGCAAAAAAGGGAATA
AGGGCGACACGGAAATGTTGAATACTCATACTCTTCCTTTTTCAATATTATTGAAGCATTTATCAGGGTT
ATTGTCTCATGAGCGGATACATATTTGAATGTATTTAGAAAAATAAACAAATAGGGGTTCCGCGCACATT
TCCCCGAAAAGTGCCACCTG
[124 nt withheld, positions 7581-7704]
C
[91 nt withheld, positions 7706-7796]
A
[49 nt withheld, positions 7798-7846]
CCTTTGACGTTGGAGTCCACGTTCTTT
[37 nt withheld, positions 7874-7910]
ACCCTATCTCGGTCTATTCTTTTGATTTATAAGGGATTTTGCCGATTTCGGCCTATTGGTTAAAAAATGA
GCTGATTTAACAAAAATTTAACGCGAATTTTAACAAAATATTAACGCTTACAATTTGCCATTCGCCATTC
AGGCTGCGCAACTGTTGGGAAGGGCGATCGGTGCGGGCCTCTTCGCTATTACGCCAGCTGGCGAAAGGGG
GATGTGCTGCAAGGCGATTAAGTTGGGTAACGCCAGGGTTTTCCCAGTCACGACG
